Addgene plasmid #222346: AAVS1 pegRNA1 with trimmed attP
Purpose: pegRNA 1 plasmid used for PASSIGE-mediated Bxb1 attP installation
Depositing lab: David Liu. Depositing organization: Broad Institute. Publication: Efficient site-specific integration of large genes in mammalian cells via continuously evolved recombinases and prime editing. Pandey S, Gao XD, Krasnow NA, McElroy A, Tao YA, Duby JE, Steinbeck BJ, McCreary J, Pierce SE, Tolar J, Meissner TB, Chaikof EL, Osborn MJ, Liu DR. Nat Biomed Eng. 2024 Jun 10. doi: 10.1038/s41551-024-01227-1. PubMed 38858586.
Backbone
  Vector backbone: pU6
  Vector type: CRISPR
Growth in bacteria
  Bacterial resistance: Ampicillin, 100 μg/mL
  Growth temperature: 37°C
  Growth strain: DH5alpha
  Copy number: High Copy
Gene/Insert
  Gene/Insert name: AAVS1 attP-installation pegRNA1
  Species: Synthetic
  Cloning method: Gibson Cloning
  Sequencing primers: 5′ U6-fwd
Terms and licenses: Academic/Nonprofit Terms; Industry Terms: Not Available to Industry
How to cite: AAVS1 pegRNA1 with trimmed attP was a gift from David Liu (Addgene plasmid # 222346 ; http://n2t.net/addgene:222346 ; RRID:Addgene_222346)
