[The description below was written by a language model from this plasmid's Addgene catalogue record and pLannotate feature annotations shown in this document.]
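Description:
AAVS1 pegRNA1 with trimmed attP is a small (about 2.4 kb) CRISPR guide-expression plasmid built on the pU6 backbone for delivery into mammalian cells. It is propagated in E. coli from a high-copy ColE1/pUC-type origin of replication and selected with ampicillin through a β-lactamase (AmpR) gene driven by its own bla promoter. Beyond these maintenance elements the plasmid carries essentially a single transcription unit, with no mammalian selection marker or reporter annotated.

The payload is a synthetic prime editing guide RNA (pegRNA), inserted by Gibson assembly downstream of the human U6 promoter, an RNA polymerase III promoter suited to producing short, uncapped RNAs. The feature table identifies the Streptococcus pyogenes Cas9 guide RNA scaffold directly following the promoter. The gap between promoter and scaffold is consistent with the spacer, and the 3′ extension that a pegRNA carries (primer binding site and reverse-transcription template) would lie beyond the scaffold, but neither is annotated separately. According to the record, this pegRNA targets the AAVS1 locus and encodes a trimmed version of the Bxb1 attP recombinase site. It is designated pegRNA 1, which implies use alongside a partner pegRNA, although the record does not describe that partner. A short fragment annotated as Gateway attB1 appears to be a backbone remnant or a chance match rather than a functional element.

The plasmid is used in PASSIGE, an approach in which prime editing first writes a Bxb1 attachment site into the genome and a Bxb1 recombinase then integrates large donor DNA at that landing site. The prime editor, recombinase and donor must be supplied from separate constructs.
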