Features (pLannotate 1.2.2; 6 found; start..end, strand, type, name):
    632..707     -  misc_RNA       gRNA scaffold: guide RNA scaffold for the Streptococcus pyogenes CRISPR/Cas9 system
    736..976     -  promoter       U6 promoter: RNA polymerase III promoter for human U6 snRNA
   1028..1045    -  protein_bind   attB1 (fragment): mutant version of attB; recombination site for the Gateway® BP reaction BP Clonase™
   1083..1187    +  promoter       AmpR promoter: bla
   1188..2048    +  CDS            AmpR: β-lactamase; bla; confers resistance to ampicillin, carbenicillin, and related antibiotics
   2219..439     +  rep_origin     ori (across the origin): high-copy-number ColE1/pMB1/pBR322/pUC origin of replication
>Addgene plasmid #222346 | AAVS1 pegRNA1 with trimmed attP | addgene full sequence | sequence record 437335 | Addgene NGS Result
TCTAGTGTAGCCGTAGTTAGGCCACCACTTCAAGAACTCTGTAGCACCGCCTACATACCTCGCTCTGCTA
ATCCTGTTACCAGTGGCTGCTGCCAGTGGCGATAAGTCGTGTCTTACCGGGTTGGACTCAAGACGATAGT
TACCGGATAAGGCGCAGCGGTCGGGCTGAACGGGGGGTTCGTGCACACAGCCCAGCTTGGAGCGAACGAC
CTACACCGAACTGAGATACCTACAGCGTGAGCTATGAGAAAGCGCCACGCTTCCCGAAGGGAGAAAGGCG
GACAGGTATCCGGTAAGCGGCAGGGTCGGAACAGGAGAGCGCACGAGGGAGCTTCCAGGGGGAAACGCCT
GGTATCTTTATAGTCCTGTCGGGTTTCGCCACCTCTGACTTGAGCGTCGATTTTTGTGATGCTCGTCAGG
GGGGCGGAGCCTATGGAAAAACGCCAGCAACGCGGCCTTTTTACGGTTCCTGGCCTTTTGCTGGCCTTTT
GCTCACATGTCATATGTAGAGAGGTACCTCGAGCGGCCCAAGCTTAAAAAAATTCTAGTTGGTTTAACGC
GTAACTAGATAGAACCGCGGCCCCCCACCGCCAGGTTTGTCTGGTCAACCACCGCGGTCTCAGTGGTGTA
CGCACCGACTCGGTGCCACTTTTTCAAGTTGATAACGGACTAGCCTTATTTTAACTTGCTATTTCTAGCT
CTAAAACTGGGGCGGTGGGGGGCCAGCGGTGTTTCGTCCTTTCCACAAGATATATAAAGCCAAGAAATCG
AAATACTTTCAAGTTACGGTAAGCATATGATAGTCCATTTTAAAACATAATTTTAAAACTGCAAACTACC
CAAGAAATTATTACTTTCTACGTCACGTATTTTGTACTAATATCTTTGTGTTTACAGTCAAATTAATTCT
AATTATCTCTCTAACAGCCTTGTATCGTATATGCAAATATGAAGGAATCATGGGAAATAGGCCCTCTTCC
TGCCCGACCTTGGTACCGGATCCAGTCGACTGAATTGGTTCCTTTAAAGCCTGCTTTTTTGTACAGCTAG
CGACGTCAGGTGGCACTTTTCGGGGAAATGTGCGCGGAACCCCTATTTGTTTATTTTTCTAAATACATTC
AAATATGTATCCGCTCATGAGACAATAACCCTGATAAATGCTTCAATAATATTGAAAAAGGAAGAGTATG
AGTATTCAACATTTCCGTGTCGCCCTTATTCCCTTTTTTGCGGCATTTTGCCTTCCTGTTTTTGCTCACC
CAGAAACGCTGGTGAAAGTAAAAGATGCTGAAGATCAGTTGGGTGCACGAGTGGGTTACATCGAACTGGA
TCTCAACAGCGGTAAGATCCTTGAGAGTTTTCGCCCCGAAGAACGTTTTCCAATGATGAGCACTTTTAAA
GTTCTGCTATGTGGCGCGGTATTATCCCGTATTGACGCCGGGCAAGAGCAACTCGGTCGCCGCATACACT
ATTCTCAGAATGACTTGGTTGAGTACTCACCAGTCACAGAAAAGCATCTTACGGATGGCATGACAGTAAG
AGAATTATGCAGTGCTGCCATAACCATGAGTGATAACACTGCGGCCAACTTACTTCTGACAACGATCGGA
GGACCGAAGGAGCTAACCGCTTTTTTGCACAACATGGGGGATCATGTAACTCGCCTTGATCGTTGGGAAC
CGGAGCTGAATGAAGCCATACCAAACGACGAGCGTGACACCACGATGCCTGTAGCAATGGCAACAACGTT
GCGCAAACTATTAACTGGCGAACTACTTACTCTAGCTTCCCGGCAACAATTAATAGACTGGATGGAGGCG
GATAAAGTTGCAGGACCACTTCTGCGCTCGGCCCTTCCGGCTGGCTGGTTTATTGCTGATAAATCTGGAG
CCGGTGAGCGTGGGTCTCGCGGTATCATTGCAGCACTGGGGCCAGATGGTAAGCCCTCCCGTATCGTAGT
TATCTACACGACGGGGAGTCAGGCAACTATGGATGAACGAAATAGACAGATCGCTGAGATAGGTGCCTCA
CTGATTAAGCATTGGTAACTGTCAGACCAAGTTTACTCATATATACTTTAGATTGATTTAAAACTTCATT
TTTAATTTAAAAGGATCTAGGTGAAGATCCTTTTTGATAATCTCATGACCAAAATCCCTTAACGTGAGTT
TTCGTTCCACTGAGCGTCAGACCCCGTAGAAAAGATCAAAGGATCTTCTTGAGATCCTTTTTTTCTGCGC
GTAATCTGCTGCTTGCAAACAAAAAAACCACCGCTACCAGCGGTGGTTTGTTTGCCGGATCAAGAGCTAC
CAACTCTTTTTCCGAAGGTAACTGGCTTCAGCAGAGCGCAGATACCAAATACTGTTCT
